>Addgene plasmid #216461 | pPOM040_P8b_5'Ura4 | addgene full sequence | sequence record 432959 | Addgene NGS Result
CAGTGGCTGCTGCCAGTGGCGATAAGTCGTGTCTTACCGGGTTGGACTCAAGACGATAGTTACCGGATAA
GGCGCAGCGGTCGGGCTGAACGGGGGGTTCGTGCACACAGCCCAGCTTGGAGCGAACGACCTACACCGAA
CTGAGATACCTACAGCGTGAGCTATGAGAAAGCGCCACGCTTCCCGAAGGGAGAAAGGCGGACAGGTATC
CGGTAAGCGGCAGGGTCGGAACAGGAGAGCGCACGAGGGAGCTTCCAGGGGGAAACGCCTGGTATCTTTA
TAGTCCTGTCGGGTTTCGCCACCTCTGACTTGAGCGTCGATTTTTGTGATGCTCGTCAGGGGGGCGGAGC
CTATGGAAAAACGCCAGCAACGCGGCCTTTTTACGGTTCCTGGCCTTTTGCTGGCCTTTTGCTCACATGT
TCTTTCCTGCGTTATCCCCTGATTCTGTGGATAACCGTAGTCGGTCTCACAATATGCTTACATAATGAGT
GAGTGTCATTATTGAGGAATGCCATGTCAGATTTGACACAACTCAGAACTTATTAACTTTTTATGATTGG
AACTTTTGTTTTGCCCAAGGAATTTTTAATGGAAGAAGTTGTTTTATAAATGATATTGAATTTATATCCA
CTCTTTTTAGCGCATTTGCATCTCTACTTTAGGTTCTTCTTTGACTAGATTCTAGGATGCGTATTGGATA
TACTGGTCTTTGAATCATTGTCGAAAAAAAAATTCATGGTTGTACCCATGAGCAAACTGCTTTTGTGGTT
ATCCATGTGCTTCTTTTGTTCAGCATCTATCTTCTTAATCGCATGGAAGATTTGATTTAAACCAAAAGAA
ATATTGTTAAACTTTGACAGAAGCTTTAAATTTTGATTCCATACATTAAATGGATAAAACTCCTGAAGCT
TAGCTACAAATCCCACTGGCTATATGTATGCATTTGTGTTAAAAAAGTTTGTATAGATTATTTAATCTAC
TCAGCATTCTTTCTCTAAATAGGAATTTGTTACTTAATGGAGAAAAAAATGTTTCGATTTACCTAGTGTA
TTTGTTTGTATACTCACGTTTAATTTCAAACATCCATTCTATCTTGTGTAATTTTTGGCATGGTGAAAAA
GATAATCAGCCTTATAATCTTTACAAAAGTAAGAAATTCTGTAAATAAGCCTTAATGCCCTTGCTTTAAA
TTAAAATGGTTCTTTTTCATGATAATGTTTGCACTTTGTGAATATATTTTAGATAGTTCTGTGAGGTATA
ATTAAGATGTTTTAGAGACTTATACAATTTTGTCTTTATAAATTCTTAATTGATTTTACCATCCCAGTTT
AACTATGCTTCGTCGGCATCTCTGCACATGTCGTGTTTTCTTACCGTATTGTCCTACCAAGAACCTCTTT
TTTGCTTGGATCGAAATTAAAGGTTTAAAAGCAAAGTTATGGATGCTAGAGTATTTCAAAGCTATTCAGC
TAGAGCTGAGGGGATGAAAAATCCCATTGCCAAGGAATTGTTGGCTTTGATGGAAGAAAAGCAAAGCAAC
TTGTCAGTCGCGGTCGATTTGACGAAGAAATCCGAAATCTTAGAATTGGTAGATAAAATTGGACCCTATG
TCTGTGTTATCAAGACACATATTGACGTTGTCGAGGATTTCGACCAGGATATGGTAGAAAAACTGGTGGC
CTTAGGTAAAAAGCATCGTTTTCTTATCTTTGAGGATCGCAAATTCGCAGACATTGGAAATACCGTCAAG
CTACAATATGCATCTGGTGTGTACAAAATTGCTTCTTGGGCTCATATCACAAATTGCCATACAGTGCCAG
GCGAGGGTATTATACAAGGCCTCAAAGAAGTTGGTTTACCTTTGGGACGTGGACTCTTGCTTTTGGCTGA
AATGTCTTCCAAAGGCTCTTTGGCTACTGGTTCCTACACAGAGAAAACCTTAGAATGGTTTGAGAAGCAT
ACCGATTTTTGCTTTGGCTTTATAGCTGGTCGTCGATTTCCTAACCTTCAAAGCGACTACATAACTATGT
CCCCTGGTATCGGCTTGGATGTTAAAGGTGACGGGCTGGGACAGCAATATCGTACTCCTGAAGAAGTGAT
TGTAAACTGCGGTAGCGATATCATCATTGTTGGTCGTGGAGTCTATGGAGCTGGTCGTAATCCTGTTGTC
GAAGCCAAGAGATATAGAGAAGCTGGTTGGAAGGCATATCAGCAAAGACTTTCTCAGCATTAAAAAAAGA
CTAATGTAAAATTTTTTTGGTTGGTTATTGAAAAAGTCGATGCCTTGTTTGCGTTTGTTTTCCTAGGCGT
TTTATGTCAGAAGGCATTTAGAATTAGTATACAAGTACTCTTTGGTAAAATTTTATGTAGCGACTAAAAT
ATTAACTATTATAGATAAACACCTTGGGAATAAAAAGTAATTTGCTATAGTAATTTATTAAACATGCTCC
TACAACATTACCACAATCTTTTCTCTTGGATTGACATTGAATAAGAAAAGAGTGAATTTTTTTAGACTTG
TAATGATAACTATGTACAAAGCCAATGAAAGATGTATGTAGATGAATGTAAAATACCATGTAGACAAACA
AGATAAAACTTGGTTATAAACATTGGTGTTGGAACAGAATAAATTAGATGTCAAAAAGTTTCGTCAATAT
CACAAGCTTCCCTTGAGACCAGACCAATAAAAAACGCCCGGCGGCAACCGAGCGTTCTGAACAAATCCAG
ATGGAGTTCTGAGGTCATTACTGGATCTATCAACAGGAGTCCAAGCGAGCTCGATATCAAATTACGCCCC
GCCCTGCCACTCATCGCAGTACTGTTGTAATTCATTAAGCATTCTGCCGACATGGAAGCCATCACAAACG
GCATGATGAACCTGAATCGCCAGCGGCATCAGCACCTTGTCGCCTTGCGTATAATATTTGCCCATGGTGA
AAACGGGGGCGAAGAAGTTGTCCATATTGGCCACGTTTAAATCAAAACTGGTGAAACTCACCCAGGGATT
GGCTGAAACGAAAAACATATTCTCAATAAACCCTTTAGGGAAATAGGCCAGGTTTTCACCGTAACACGCC
ACATCTTGCGAATATATGTGTAGAAACTGCCGGAAATCGTCGTGGTATTCACTCCAGAGCGATGAAAACG
TTTCAGTTTGCTCATGGAAAACGGTGTAACAAGGGTGAACACTATCCCATATCACCAGCTCACCGTCTTT
CATTGCCATACGAAATTCCGGATGAGCATTCATCAGGCGGGCAAGAATGTGAATAAAGGCCGGATAAAAC
TTGTGCTTATTTTTCTTTACGGTCTTTAAAAAGGCCGTAATATCCAGCTGAACGGTCTGGTTATAGGTAC
ATTGAGCAACTGACTGAAATGCCTCAAAATGTTCTTTACGATGCCATTGGGATATATCAACGGTGGTATA
TCCAGTGATTTTTTTCTCCATTTTAGCTTCCTTAGCTCCTGAAAATCTCGATAACTCAAAAAATACGCCC
GGTAGTGATCTTATTTCATTATGGTGAAAGTTGGAACCTCTTACGTGCCCGATCAATCATGACCAAAATC
CCTTAACGTGAGTTTTCGTTCCACTGAGCGTCAGACCCCGTAGAAAAGATCAAAGGATCTTCTTGAGATC
CTTTTTTTCTGCGCGTAATCTGCTGCTTGCAAACAAAAAAACCACCGCTACCAGCGGTGGTTTGTTTGCC
GGATCAAGAGCTACCAACTCTTTTTCCGAAGGTAACTGGCTTCAGCAGAGCGCAGATACCAAATACTGTT
CTTCTAGTGTAGCCGTAGTTAGGCCACCACTTCAAGAACTCTGTAGCACCGCCTACATACCTCGCTCTGC
TAATCCTGTTAC
Features (pLannotate 1.2.2; 5 found; start..end, strand, type, name):
   1439..2233    +  CDS            S. pombe ura4: orotidine 5'-phosphate decarboxylase, required for uracil biosynthesis; Schizosaccharomyces pombe ura4
   2687..2721    -  terminator     lambda t0 terminator: minimal transcription terminator from phage lambda (Scholtissek and Grosse, 1987)
   2795..3451    -  CDS            cat: CAT_ECOLX - Experimental evidence at protein level: Swiss-Prot protein existence level 1. This enzyme is an effector of chloramphenicol resistance in bacteria. From Escherichia coli. This protein is used as a marker in many commonly used cloning vectors, such as pACYC184.
   3452..3549    -  promoter       cat promoter: promoter of the E. coli cat gene encoding chloramphenicol acetyltransferase
   3633..359     +  rep_origin     ori (across the origin): high-copy-number ColE1/pMB1/pBR322/pUC origin of replication
