[The description below was written by a language model from this plasmid's Addgene catalogue record and pLannotate feature annotations shown in this document.]
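Description:
pPOM040_P8b_5'Ura4 is a part plasmid from the POMBOX fission yeast cloning toolkit, built on the pYTK001 entry vector and conforming to the YeastToolkit MoClo grammar as a type 8b part. It is an E. coli storage vector rather than a yeast-replicating plasmid. It carries a high-copy ColE1/pUC-type origin and a chloramphenicol acetyltransferase gene driven by its native cat promoter and followed by the lambda t0 terminator. No yeast origin of replication is annotated.

The catalogued payload is a 484 bp fragment from the Schizosaccharomyces pombe ura4 locus, intended to serve as the 5' homology arm for genomic integration. Internal BsaI and BsmBI sites have been removed so the fragment survives Golden Gate assembly. In the MoClo scheme, a type 8b part is combined with other parts, typically including a matching 3' homology arm, to build an integration cassette flanked by arms that direct homologous recombination into the chosen chromosomal locus, here ura4.

The sequenced record and the catalogue entry do not fully agree. The sequence is 3,862 nt, and automated annotation identifies a 795 bp ura4 coding sequence (orotidine 5'-phosphate decarboxylase, required for uracil biosynthesis). That is longer than the stated 484 bp insert and reads as coding sequence rather than simply a 5' flanking region. More than a kilobase upstream of this feature, along with other stretches, carries no annotation. The record does not explain this difference, so the exact boundaries of the homology arm should be checked against the full sequence before designing assemblies.
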