Addgene plasmid #216461: pPOM040_P8b_5'Ura4
Purpose: 5' homology arm for S. pombe genomic integration. Part type 8b following the YeastToolkit MoClo grammar.
Depositing lab: Tomáš Pluskal. Depositing organization: Institute of Organic Chemistry and Biochemistry, Academy of Sciences of the Czech Republic. Publication: POMBOX: A Fission Yeast Cloning Toolkit for Molecular and Synthetic Biology. Hebra T, Smrckova H, Elkatmis B, Prevorovsky M, Pluskal T. ACS Synth Biol. 2023 Nov 22. doi: 10.1021/acssynbio.3c00529. PubMed 37991801.
Backbone
  Vector backbone: pYTK001
  Vector type: Yeast Expression, Synthetic Biology
Growth in bacteria
  Bacterial resistance: Chloramphenicol, 25 μg/mL
  Growth temperature: 37°C
  Growth strain: DH5alpha
  Copy number: High Copy
Gene/Insert
  Gene/Insert name: 5'ura4
  Species: S. pombe (fission yeast)
  Insert size (bp): 484
  Mutation: Removal of any BsaI // BsmBI restriction site
  Cloning method: Golden Gate
  Sequencing primers: 5′ N/A
Terms and licenses: Academic/Nonprofit Terms; Industry Terms: Not Available to Industry
How to cite: pPOM040_P8b_5'Ura4 was a gift from Tomáš Pluskal (Addgene plasmid # 216461 ; http://n2t.net/addgene:216461 ; RRID:Addgene_216461)
